Addgene plasmid #206055: GFP Cav2.2 HA L702 P pCAGGS
Purpose: expression of rabbit Cav2.2 with N-terminal GFP tag and exofacial double HA tag in domain II and a L702P mutation that allows trafficking to the plasma membrane but channel is not functional
Depositing lab: Annette Dolphin. Depositing organization: University College London.
Backbone
  Vector backbone: pCAGGS
  Backbone manufacturer: PMID 11397804
  Backbone size w/o insert (bp): 4890
  Vector type: Mammalian Expression
Growth in bacteria
  Bacterial resistance: Ampicillin, 100 μg/mL
  Growth temperature: 37°C
  Growth strain: DH5alpha
  Copy number: High Copy
Gene/Insert
  Gene/Insert name: cacna1b (alt names: Cav2.2 alpha1B; Cav2.2 HA)
  Species: O. cuniculus (rabbit)
  Insert size (bp): 7857
  Mutation: L702P
  Entrez Gene: CACNA1B
  Promoter: CMV/B-actin
  Tag / fusion protein: GFP (N terminal on insert)
  Cloning method: Restriction Enzyme; 5′ cloning site EcoRI (not destroyed); 3′ cloning site EcoRI (not destroyed)
  Sequencing primers: 5′ CTCTGCTAACCATGTTCATGC; 3′ CTGATAGGCAGCCTGCACCTG
Resource information
  A portion of this plasmid was derived from a plasmid made by: Yasuo Mori
Terms and licenses: Academic/Nonprofit Terms; Industry Terms: Not Available to Industry
Depositor comments: 5' end of DNA is very GC rich
How to cite: GFP Cav2.2 HA L702 P pCAGGS was a gift from Annette Dolphin (Addgene plasmid # 206055 ; http://n2t.net/addgene:206055 ; RRID:Addgene_206055)
