[The description below was written by a language model from this plasmid's Addgene catalogue record and pLannotate feature annotations shown in this document.]
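Description:
GFP Cav2.2 HA L702 P pCAGGS is a mammalian expression plasmid built on the pCAGGS backbone. It encodes the rabbit N-type voltage-gated calcium channel pore subunit Cav2.2 (CACNA1B, alpha1B) as a tagged, mutant fusion protein. It is maintained in E. coli through a high-copy ColE1/pUC-type origin and selected with ampicillin via the β-lactamase gene and its own promoter. The sequenced record is about 12.7 kb, consistent with an insert of nearly 7.9 kb placed in the backbone between two retained EcoRI sites. The backbone also carries an SV40 origin of replication, an SV40 poly(A) signal and small lac promoter/operator and lacI remnants, none of which contribute to expression of the insert.

Expression is driven by the composite CAG arrangement: the CMV immediate-early enhancer, the chicken β-actin promoter and a chimeric β-actin/β-globin intron, giving strong constitutive transcription in mammalian cells. The transcript ends at a rabbit β-globin polyadenylation signal; the short HBB fragment annotated just upstream of it probably reflects globin sequence in that 3′ region rather than a separate gene. A GFP coding sequence (annotated as GFPmut3) lies directly upstream of the channel sequence, placing the fluorescent tag at the N-terminus. According to the catalogue entry, a double HA epitope is inserted in an extracellular position in domain II, although the feature table does not annotate it separately. The exofacial position suggests the tag can report channels at the cell surface, while GFP marks the total channel population. The L702P mutation is described as permitting trafficking to the plasma membrane while leaving the channel non-functional, so the construct lets channel trafficking be examined separately from channel function. The depositor notes that the 5′ end of the DNA is very GC rich.
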