Features (pLannotate 1.2.2; 18 found; start..end, strand, type, name):
      5..384     +  enhancer       CMV enhancer: human cytomegalovirus immediate early enhancer
    386..663     +  promoter       chicken β-actin promoter: No description available
    664..1680    +  intron         chimeric intron: chimera between introns from chicken β-actin and rabbit β-globin
   1764..2477    +  CDS            GFPmut3: GFPmut3 is a basic (constitutively fluorescent) green fluorescent protein published in 1996, derived from Aequorea victoria. It is reported to be a very rapidly-maturing weak dimer.
   2478..9560    +  CDS            CACNA1B: CAC1B_RABIT - Also known as CACH5, CACNL1A5. Experimental evidence at protein level: Swiss-Prot protein existence level 1. Voltage-sensitive calcium channels (VSCC) mediate the entry of calcium ions into excitable cells and are also involved in a variety of calcium-dependent processes, including muscle contraction, hormone or neurotransmitter release, gene expression, cell motility, cell division and cell death. The isoform alpha-1B gives rise to N-type calcium currents. N-type calcium channels belong to the 'high-voltage activated' (HVA) group and are specifically blocked by omega-conotoxin-
   9629..9706    +  CDS            HBB (fragment): HBB_PONPY - Experimental evidence at transcript level: Swiss-Prot protein existence level 2. Involved in oxygen transport from the lung to the various peripheral tissues. From Pongo pygmaeus (Bornean orangutan).
   9777..9832    +  polyA_signal   β-globin poly(A) signal: rabbit β-globin polyadenylation signal (Gil and Proudfoot, 1987)
  10215..10237   -  protein_bind   lac operator (fragment): The lac repressor binds to the lac operator to inhibit transcription in E. coli. This inhibition can be relieved by adding lactose or isopropyl-β-D-thiogalactopyranoside (IPTG). lac repressor encoded by lacI
  10241..10271   -  promoter       lac promoter: promoter for the E. coli lac operon
  10286..10307   -  protein_bind   CAP binding site: CAP binding activates transcription in the presence of cAMP. E. coli catabolite activator protein
  10320..10359   -  CDS            lacI (fragment): lac repressor; lacI; The lac repressor binds to the lac operator to inhibit transcription in E. coli. This inhibition can be relieved by adding lactose or isopropyl-β-D-thiogalactopyranoside (IPTG).
  10366..10388   +  promoter       SV40 promoter (fragment): SV40 enhancer and early promoter
  10412..10547   +  rep_origin     SV40 ori: SV40 origin of replication
  10567..10701   +  polyA_signal   SV40 poly(A) signal: SV40 polyadenylation signal
  10703..10757   -  CDS            lacI (fragment): lac repressor; lacI; The lac repressor binds to the lac operator to inhibit transcription in E. coli. This inhibition can be relieved by adding lactose or isopropyl-β-D-thiogalactopyranoside (IPTG).
  10940..11528   -  rep_origin     ori: high-copy-number ColE1/pMB1/pBR322/pUC origin of replication
  11699..12559   -  CDS            AmpR: β-lactamase; bla; confers resistance to ampicillin, carbenicillin, and related antibiotics
  12560..12664   -  promoter       AmpR promoter: bla
>Addgene plasmid #206055 | GFP Cav2.2 HA L702 P pCAGGS | addgene full sequence | sequence record 409940 | Addgene NGS Result
GGTCGACATTGATTATTGACTAGTTATTAATAGTAATCAATTACGGGGTCATTAGTTCATAGCCCATATA
TGGAGTTCCGCGTTACATAACTTACGGTAAATGGCCCGCCTGGCTGACCGCCCAACGACCCCCGCCCATT
GACGTCAATAATGACGTATGTTCCCATAGTAACGCCAATAGGGACTTTCCATTGACGTCAATGGGTGGAG
TATTTACGGTAAACTGCCCACTTGGCAGTACATCAAGTGTATCATATGCCAAGTACGCCCCCTATTGACG
TCAATGACGGTAAATGGCCCGCCTGGCATTATGCCCAGTACATGACCTTATGGGACTTTCCTACTTGGCA
GTACATCTACGTATTAGTCATCGCTATTACCATGGTCGAGGTGAGCCCCACGTTCTGCTTCACTCTCCCC
ATCTCCCCCCCCTCCCCACCCCCAATTTTGTATTTATTTATTTTTTAATTATTTTGTGCAGCGATGGGGG
CGGGGGGGGGGGGGGGGCGCGCGCCAGGCGGGGCGGGGCGGGGCGAGGGGCGGGGCGGGGCGAGGCGGAG
AGGTGCGGCGGCAGCCAATCAGAGCGGCGCGCTCCGAAAGTTTCCTTTTATGGCGAGGCGGCGGCGGCGG
CGGCCCTATAAAAAGCGAAGCGCGCGGCGGGCGGGAGTCGCTGCGCGCTGCCTTCGCCCCGTGCCCCGCT
CCGCCGCCGCCTCGCGCCGCCCGCCCCGGCTCTGACTGACCGCGTTACTCCCACAGGTGAGCGGGCGGGA
CGGCCCTTCTCCTCCGGGCTGTAATTAGCGCTTGGTTTAATGACGGCTTGTTTCTTTTCTGTGGCTGCGT
GAAAGCCTTGAGGGGCTCCGGGAGGGCCCTTTGTGCGGGGGGAGCGGCTCGGGGGGTGCGTGCGTGTGTG
TGTGCGTGGGGAGCGCCGCGTGCGGCTCCGCGCTGCCCGGCGGCTGTGAGCGCTGCGGGCGCGGCGCGGG
GCTTTGTGCGCTCCGCAGTGTGCGCGAGGGGAGCGCGGCCGGGGGCGGTGCCCCGCGGTGCGGGGGGGGC
TGCGAGGGGAACAAAGGCTGCGTGCGGGGTGTGTGCGTGGGGGGGTGAGCAGGGGGTGTGGGCGCGTCGG
TCGGGCTGCAACCCCCCCTGCACCCCCCTCCCCGAGTTGCTGAGCACGGCCCGGCTTCGGGTGCGGGGCT
CCGTACGGGGCGTGGCGCGGGGCTCGCCGTGCCGGGCGGGGGGTGGCGGCAGGTGGGGGTGCCGGGCGGG
GCGGGGCCGCCTCGGGCCGGGGAGGGCTCGGGGGAGGGGCGCGGCGGCCCCCGGAGCGCCGGCGGCTGTC
GAGGCGCGGCGAGCCGCAGCCATTGCCTTTTATGGTAATCGTGCGAGAGGGCGCAGGGACTTCCTTTGTC
CCAAATCTGTGCGGAGCCGAAATCTGGGAGGCGCCGCCGCACCCCCTCTAGCGGGCGCGGGGCGAAGCGG
TGCGGCGCCGGCAGGAAGGAAATGGGCGGGGAGGGCCTTCGTGCGTCGCCGCGCCGCCGTCCCCTTCTCC
CTCTCCAGCCTCGGGGCTGTCCGCGGGGGGACGGCTGCCTTCGGGGGGGACGGGGCAGGGCGGGGTTCGG
CTTCTGGCGTGTGACCGGCGGCTCTAGAGCCTCTGCTAACCATGTTCATGCCTTCTTCTTTTTCCTACAG
CTCCTGGGCAACGTGCTGGTTATTGTGCTGTCTCATCATTTTGGCAAAGAATTCCTCGAGGGTACCGAGC
TCGGATCTAAAAAATGAGTAAAGGAGAAGAACTTTTCACTGGAGTTGTCCCAATTCTTGTTGAATTAGAT
GGTGATGTTAATGGGCACAAATTTTCTGTCAGTGGAGAGGGTGAAGGTGATGCAACATACGGAAAACTTA
CCCTTAAATTTATTTGCACTACTGGAAAACTACCTGTTCCATGGCCAACACTTGTCACTACTTTCGGTTA
TGGTGTTCAATGCTTTGCGAGATACCCAGATCATATGAAACAGCATGACTTTTTCAAGAGTGCCATGCCC
GAAGGTTATGTACAGGAAAGAACTATATTTTTCAAAGATGACGGGAACTACAAGACACGTGCTGAAGTCA
AGTTTGAAGGTGATACCCTTGTTAATAGAATCGAGTTAAAAGGTATTGATTTTAAAGAAGATGGAAACAT
TCTTGGACACAAATTGGAATACAACTATAACTCACACAATGTATACATCATGGCAGACAAACAAAAGAAT
GGAATCAAAGTTAACTTCAAAATTAGACACAACATTGAAGATGGAAGCGTTCAACTAGCAGACCATTATC
AACAAAATACTCCAATTGGCGATGGCCCTGTCCTTTTACCAGACAACCATTACCTGTCCACACAATCTGC
CCTTTCGAAAGATCCCAACGAAAAGAGAGACCACATGGTCCTTCTTGAGTTTGTAACAGCTGCTGGGATT
ACACATGGCATGGATGAACTATACAAAATGGTCCGCTTCGGGGACGAGCTGGGCGGCCGCTATGGGGGCG
CGGGCGGCGCGGAGCGGGCCCGGGGCGGCGGGGCCGGCGGGGCTGGCGGCCCGGGCCCCGGGGGGCTGCC
GCCGGGCCAGCGGGTCCTCTACAAACAGTCGATCGCGCAGCGCGCGCGGACCATGGCGCTGTACAACCCC
ATCCCGGTCAAGCAGAACTGCTTCACCGTCAACCGCTCGCTCTTCGTCTTCAGCGAGGACAACGTCGTCC
GCAAATACGCCAAGCGCATCACCGAGTGGCCTCCGTTCGAGTACATGATCCTGGCCACCATCATCGCCAA
CTGCATCGTGCTGGCCCTGGAGCAGCACCTCCCTGACGGGGACAAGACGCCTATGTCCGAGCGCCTGGAT
GACACCGAGCCCTACTTCATTGGGATCTTCTGCTTCGAGGCGGGGATCAAGATCCTGGCCCTGGGCTTTG
TTCTGCACAAGGGCTCCTATCTGCGGAACGGCTGGAACGTCATGGACTTCGTGGTAGTCCTCACGGGGAT
TCTTGCCACAGCCGGAACCGACTTCGACCTGCGAACGCTGAGGGCTGTGCGTGTGCTAAGGCCCCTGAAG
CTGGTGTCTGGGATTCCGAGCTTGCAAGTGGTGCTCAAGTCCATCATGAAGGCCATGGTCCCGCTGCTGC
AGATCGGGCTGCTGCTCTTCTTCGCCATCCTCATGTTTGCCATCATCGGCCTCGAGTTCTACATGGGCAA
GTTCCACAAGGCCTGCTTCCCCAACAGCACAGACCCAGATCCCGTGGGTGACTTCCCCTGTGGCAAGGAG
GCCCCGGCCCGGCTCTGTGAGGGAGACACGGAGTGCCGGGAGTACTGGGCCGGACCCAACTTTGGTATCA
CCAACTTTGACAACATCCTGTTTGCCATCTTGACCGTGTTCCAGTGCATCACCATGGAGGGCTGGACTGA
CATCCTCTACAATACAAACGATGCAGCCGGCAACACGTGGAACTGGCTCTACTTCATCCCTCTCATCATC
ATCGGCTCCTTCTTCATGCTCAACCTGGTGCTGGGTGTGCTCTCAGGAGAGTTTGCTAAGGAGCGCGAGA
GAGTGGAGAACCGCCGCGCCTTCCTGAAGCTCCGGCGGCAGCAGCAGATTGAGCGGGAGCTCAACGGGTA
CCTGGAGTGGATCTTCAAGGCTGAGGAAGTCATGCTGGCTGAGGAGGACAGGAACGCAGAGGAGAAGTCC
CCTCTGGATGCAGTGTTGAAGAGAGCAGCTGCCAAGAAGAGCAGAAGCGACCTGATCCAGGCCGAGGAGG
GGGAGGGCCGGCTCACAGGCCTCTGTGCTCCCGGTTCCCCGTTCGCCCGTGCCAGCCTGAAAAGCGGGAA
GACGGAGAGCTCGTCGTACTTCCGGAGGAAGGAGAAGATGTTCCGCTTCTTCATCCGGCGCATGGTGAAG
GCACAGAGCTTCTACTGGACGGTGCTGTGTGTGGTGGCACTGAACACACTGTGCGTGGCCATGGTGCACT
ACAACCAGCCGCAGCGGCTCACCACGGCATTGTACTTTGCAGAGTTTGTTTTCCTGGGTCTCTTCCTCAC
AGAGATGTCCCTGAAGATGTATGGCCTGGGGCCCAGGAGCTACTTCCGGTCCTCCTTCAACTGTTTTGAC
TTTGGGGTCATCGTGGGCAGTATCTTTGAAGTGGTCTGGGCTGCTTACCCCTACGACGTCCCCGACTACG
CCGGCTACCCGTACGACGTCCCGGACTACGCCGGCGTCGACGTCAAGCCAGGGACCTCCTTCGGGATCAG
TGTTCTGCGGGCTCTGCGCTTACTGAGAATCTTCAAGGTCACCAAATACTGGAACTCCCTACGGAACCTG
GTGGTGTCTCTGCTCAACTCCATGAAGTCCATCATCAGCCTCCTCTTCCTGCTCTTCCTGTTCATTGTTG
TCTTTGCTCTGCTGGGGATGCAGCTGTTTGGAGGCCAGTTCAACTTTAAAGACGAGACCCCAACGACCAA
CTTTGACACCTTCCCTGCTGCTATCCTCACCGTCTTCCAGATCCTGACCGGAGAGGACTGGAATGCGGTC
ATGTACCACGGGATCGAGTCGCAAGGTGGCGTCAGCAGAGGAATGTTCTCCTCCTTCTACTTCATTGTCC
TCACTCTGTTTGGGAACTACACCCTGCCGAATGTCTTCCTGGCCATTGCTGTGGACAACCTTGCCAATGC
TCAGGAGCTGACCAAGGATGAAGAGGAGATGGAAGAAGCAGCCAATCAGAAACTCGCCTTGCAGAAGGCC
AAGGAAGTGGCTGAAGTCAGCCCCATGTCTGCTGCGAACATCTCCATTGCCGCCAGGCAGCAGAACTCGG
CCAAAGCGCGCTCGGTGTGGGAGCAGCGAGCCAGCCAGCTGCGGCTGCAGAACCTGAGGGCCAGCTGCGA
GGCGCTGTACAGCGAGATGGACCCCGAGGAGAGGCTGCGCTACGCCACCGCGCGCCACCTGCGGCCCGAC
GTGAAGACGCACCTGGACCGGCCGCTGGTGGTTGAGCCCGGCCGCGACGCTCCGCGGGGCCCCCCGGGGG
GGAAGTCCCGGCCGGATGGCTCGGAGGCCCCCGAGGGTGCGGATCCCCCGCGCAGGCATCACCGGCACCG
AGACAAGGACAAGGCTCCCGCCACGGTCCCCTCGGCGGGGGAACAGGACAGAGCCGAAGCTCTGAGGGCA
GAGGGCGGGGAGCTGGGGCCCCGCGAGGAGCGGGGGCGGCCACGCCGCAGCCGCAGCAAGGAGGCCCCGG
GCGCCCCGGAGGTGCGCAGCGATCGCGGCCGTGGCCCGTGTCCTGAAGGTGGTCGGCGCCACCACCGGCG
CGGGTCACCGGAGGAGGCAGCTGAGAGGGAGCCCCGCCGCCACCGCGCGCACCGGCACGGGCCCGACCCG
GGCAAGGAGGGCCCAGCGTCCGGGACCAGGGGCGAGCGGCGCGCACGACACCGCACGGGCCCCCGGGCGT
GCCCCCGGGAGGCTGAGAGCAGCGAGGAGCCTGCGCGGCGGCACCGGGCTCGGCACAAGGCGCCGCCCAC
CCAGGAGACCGCGGAGAAGGACAAGGAGGCTGCCGAGAAGGGGGGCGAGGCCACGGAGGCCGAGAAGGAC
AAGGAGGCTCGGAACCACCAGCCCAAGGAGCTGCCCTGTGACCTGGAGGCCATCGGCATGCTGGGAGTGG
GCGCTGTGCATACGCTGCCCAGCACCTGTCTGCAGAAGGTGGAGGAGCAGCCAGAGGATGCGGACAACCA
GCGGAACGTCACCCGCATGGGTAGTCAGCCCCCGGACACCAGCACCACTGTGCACATTCCTGTGACGCTG
ACCGGCCCCCCCGGGGAGACCACGGTAGTGCCCAGTGGAAACGTGGACCTGGAAAGTCAAGCAGAGGGGA
AGAAGGAGGTGGAAACCAGCGATGTGATGAGGAGCGGCCCTCGGCCCATTGTCCCGTACAGTTCCATGTT
CTGTTTAAGCCCAACCAACCTGCTGCGCCGCTGCTGCCACTACATTGTGACCATGCGATACTTCGAGATG
GTCATCCTCGTGGTCATCGCCCTGAGCAGCATCGCCCTGGCTGCCGAGGACCCCGTGAGAACAGACTCTC
CCAGGAATAATGCTCTGAAGTACATGGACTACATCTTCACAGGCGTCTTCACCTTCGAGATGGTGATAAA
GATGATCGATTTGGGACTGCTGCTACACCCTGGAGCCTATTTCCGGGATCTGTGGAACATTCTGGACTTC
ATTGTGGTCAGTGGGGCCCTGGTGGCATTTGCTTTCTCAGGATCCAAAGGGAAAGACATCAGCACCATCA
AATCCCTGAGAGTCCTGCGTGTGCTGCGGCCACTCAAGACCATCAAGCGGCTGCCCAAGCTCAAGGCCGT
GTTTGACTGTGTGGTGAACTCACTGAAAAACGTCCTCAACATCCTGATCGTCTACATGCTCTTCATGTTC
ATCTTTGCCGTCATTGCCGTGCAGCTCTTCAAAGGGAAGTTCTTCTACTGCACGGACGAATCCAAGGAGC
TGGAGCGTGACTGCAGGGGTCAGTATTTGGATTATGAGAAGGAGGAAGTGGAAGCTCAACCGAGGCAGTG
GAAGAAATATGACTTCCACTATGACAACGTGCTCTGGGCTCTGCTAACGCTCTTCACGGTGTCCACAGGG
GAAGGGTGGCCCATGGTGCTGAAACACTCTGTGGATGCCACCTACGAGGAGCAGGGCCCGAGCCCCGGGT
ACCGCATGGAGCTCTCCATCTTCTACGTGGTCTACTTTGTGGTCTTTCCCTTCTTCTTTGTCAACATCTT
CGTGGCCTTGATCATCATCACCTTCCAGGAGCAGGGGGACAAGGTGATGTCCGAGTGCAGCCTGGAGAAG
AACGAGAGGGCTTGCATCGACTTTGCCATCAGCGCCAGACCCCTGACGCGGTACATGCCCCAGAACAAGC
AGTCGTTCCAGTATAAGACGTGGACGTTCGTGGTGTCCCCACCTTTTGAGTACTTCATCATGGCTATGAT
CGCCCTCAACACTGTGGTGCTGATGATGAAGTTCTACGATGCGCCGTACGAGTATGAGCTAATGCTGAAA
TGCCTGAACATCGTGTTCACGTCCATGTTCTCCATGGAGTGTGTGCTGAAGATCATCGCCTTCGGGGTGC
TGAACTATTTCAGAGATGCCTGGAATGTCTTTGACTTTGTCACGGTGTTGGGAAGTATTACTGATATTTT
GGTAACAGAGATTGCGAACAACTTCATCAACCTCAGCTTCCTGCGCCTGTTCCGGGCCGCGCGGCTCATC
AAGCTGCTGCGCCAGGGCTACACCATCCGCATCCTGCTTTGGACCTTCGTGCAGTCCTTCAAGGCGCTGC
CCTACGTGTGTCTCCTCATCGCCATGCTCTTCTTCATCTACGCCATCATTGGCATGCAGGTTTTTGGGAA
CATCGCCCTGGACGATGACACCAGCATCAACAGGCACAATAACTTCCGGACGTTTCTGCAGGCCTTGATG
TTGCTGTTCAGGAGCGCCACGGGGGAGGCCTGGCACGAGATAATGCTGTCGTGCCTCAGCAGCCGGGCCT
GCGACGAGCACTCCAATGCCAGCGAGTGCGGCAGCGACTTTGCCTACTTTTACTTCGTCTCCTTCATCTT
CCTCTGCTCCTTTCTGATGTTGAACCTCTTTGTGGCTGTGATCATGGACAATTTTGAGTACCTTACACGG
GACTCTTCCATCTTAGGGCCTCACCACCTGGATGAGTTCATCCGGGTCTGGGCTGAATACGACCCGGCCG
CGTGTGGGCGCATCAGTTACAGTGACATGTTTGAGATGCTGAAGCACATGTCCCCACCCCTGGGGCTGGG
GAAGAAGTGCCCTGCTCGAGTCGCGTACAAGCGCCTGGTCCGCATGAACATGCCCATCTCCAGTGAGGAC
ATGACGGTGCACTTCACATCCACGCTGATGGCTCTCATTCGGACAGCGCTGGACATCAAGCTGGCACCAG
CTGGGACCAAGCAGCACCAGTGCGACGCAGAGCTGAGGAAGGAGATTTCCTGTGTGTGGGCCAATCTGCC
CCAGAAGACCCTGGACTTACTGGTACCACCCCATAAGCCTGACGAGATGACGGTGGGCAAAGTCTATGCA
GCTCTGATGATCTTCGACTTCTACAAACAGAACAAAACCAGCAGAGACCAGACTCAGCAAGCCCCCGGAG
GCCTGTCCCAGCTGGGCCCCGTGTCCCTGTTCCACCCGCTGAAGGCCACGCTGGAGCAGACTCAGCCGGC
GCTGCGTGGAGCCCGGGCTTTCCTGCGGCAGAAGAGTTCTGCCTCCCTGAGCAACGGCGGGGCCGTACAA
ACCCAGGAGAGCGGCATCAAGGAATCGGTTTCTTGGGGCACTCAGAGGACCCAGGATGTGCTTTGCGAGG
CCAGGGCACCCCTGGAGCGGGGCCACTCAGCTGAGATCCCAGTCGGGCAGCCTGGGACACTGGCTGTAGA
TGTCCAGATGCAGAACATGACTCTGAGTGGCCCTGACGCCGAGCCGCAGCCAGGGCTGGAGAGCCAGGGC
CGAGCCGCCTCCATGCCCCGCCTGGCCGCAGAAACACAGCCCGCGCCTGACGCCAGCCCCATGAAGCGCT
CCATCTCCACGCTGGCCCCGCGCCCCCACACGGCCCGGCTCGGCAGCACCGCGCTGGACCGCCCAGCCCC
CAGCCAGGCCCCGCACCATCACCACCACCGCTGCCACCGCCGCAGGGACAGGAAGCAGCGGTCCCTGGAG
AAGGGTCCCAGCCTGTCTGCTGACACAGATGGGGCCCCCGACAGCACGGTGGGGCCAGGACTGCCCACGG
GGGAGGGCCCCCCCGGCTGCAGGCGGGAGCGGGAGCGCAGGCAGGAGCGGGGCCGGTCCCAGGAGCGGAG
GCAGCCCTCGTCCTCCTCCTCGGAGAAGCATCGCTTCTACTCCTGTGACCGCTTCGGGGGCCGCGAACCC
CCACAGCCCAAGCCCTCCCTCAGTAGTCACCCCACGTCGCCGACGGCCGGGCAGGAGCCGGGACCCCACC
CGCAGGGGAGTGGTTCGGTTCACGGGAGCCCCCTGCTGTCCACATCTGGTGCTAGCACCCCGGGCCGGGG
GCGGAGGCAGCTCCCCCAGACCCCCTTGACCCCCCGCCCCAGCGTCACCTACAAGACGGCCAACTCCTCG
CCTGTCCACTTCGCCGGGGCACCGAGCGGCCTCCCCGCCTTCTCCCCCGGCCGGCTCAGCCGGGGCCTCT
CAGAACACAACGCCCTGCTGCAGAGGGACCCGCTCAGCCGGCCCCTGGCGCCCGGCTCGCGCATCGGCTC
CGACCCCTACCTGGGGCAGCGGCTGGACAGCGAGGCGCCCGCCCGTGCCCTGCCCGAGGACGCGCCCGCC
TTTGAGGAGACCGCGGCCAGCAACTCGGGCCGCTCCTCCCGGACCTCGTACGTGTCCTCACTGACCTCGC
AGCCCCCGCCGCTGCGCCGCGTGCCCAACGGCTACCACTGCACTCTGGGGCTGGGCGGGGGCGGCCGGGC
GCGGCGCGGCTGCCACCACCCCGACCGCGACCGCCGGTGCTAGACTAGTTCTAGCAAGCTTCGACGAATT
CGCATGCGGCCGCTAGCTCGAGGTACCGATATCGAGCTCAATTCACTCCTCAGGTGCAGGCTGCCTATCA
GAAGGTGGTGGCTGGTGTGGCCAATGCCCTGGCTCACAAATACCACTGAGATCTTTTTCCCTCTGCCAAA
AATTATGGGGACATCATGAAGCCCCTTGAGCATCTGACTTCTGGCTAATAAAGGAAATTTATTTTCATTG
CAATAGTGTGTTGGAATTTTTTGTGTCTCTCACTCGGAAGGACATATGGGAGGGCAAATCATTTAAAACA
TCAGAATGAGTATTTGGTTTAGAGTTTGGCAACATATGCCCATATGCTGGCTGCCATGAACAAAGGTTGG
CTATAAAGAGGTCATCAGTATATGAAACAGCCCCCTGCTGTCCATTCCTTATTCCATAGAAAAGCCTTGA
CTTGAGGTTAGATTTTTTTTATATTTTGTTTTGTGTTATTTTTTTCTTTAACATCCCTAAAATTTTCCTT
ACATGTTTTACTAGCCAGATTTTTCCTCCTCTCCTGACTACTCCCAGTCATAGCTGTCCCTCTTCTCTTA
TGGAGATCCCTCGACCTGCAGCCCAAGCTTGGCGTAATCATGGTCATAGCTGTTTCCTGTGTGAAATTGT
TATCCGCTCACAATTCCACACAACATACGAGCCGGAAGCATAAAGTGTAAAGCCTGGGGTGCCTAATGAG
TGAGCTAACTCACATTAATTGCGTTGCGCTCACTGCCCGCTTTCCAGTCGGGAAACCTGTCGTGCCAGCG
GATCCGCATCTCAATTAGTCAGCAACCATAGTCCCGCCCCTAACTCCGCCCATCCCGCCCCTAACTCCGC
CCAGTTCCGCCCATTCTCCGCCCCATGGCTGACTAATTTTTTTTATTTATGCAGAGGCCGAGGCCGCCTC
GGCCTCTGAGCTATTCCAGAAGTAGTGAGGAGGCTTTTTTGGAGGCCTAGGCTTTTGCAAAAAGCTAACT
TGTTTATTGCAGCTTATAATGGTTACAAATAAAGCAATAGCATCACAAATTTCACAAATAAAGCATTTTT
TTCACTGCATTCTAGTTGTGGTTTGTCCAAACTCATCAATGTATCTTATCATGTCTGGATCCGCTGCATT
AATGAATCGGCCAACGCGCGGGGAGAGGCGGTTTGCGTATTGGGCGCTCTTCCGCTTCCTCGCTCACTGA
CTCGCTGCGCTCGGTCGTTCGGCTGCGGCGAGCGGTATCAGCTCACTCAAAGGCGGTAATACGGTTATCC
ACAGAATCAGGGGATAACGCAGGAAAGAACATGTGAGCAAAAGGCCAGCAAAAGGCCAGGAACCGTAAAA
AGGCCGCGTTGCTGGCGTTTTTCCATAGGCTCCGCCCCCCTGACGAGCATCACAAAAATCGACGCTCAAG
TCAGAGGTGGCGAAACCCGACAGGACTATAAAGATACCAGGCGTTTCCCCCTGGAAGCTCCCTCGTGCGC
TCTCCTGTTCCGACCCTGCCGCTTACCGGATACCTGTCCGCCTTTCTCCCTTCGGGAAGCGTGGCGCTTT
CTCATAGCTCACGCTGTAGGTATCTCAGTTCGGTGTAGGTCGTTCGCTCCAAGCTGGGCTGTGTGCACGA
ACCCCCCGTTCAGCCCGACCGCTGCGCCTTATCCGGTAACTATCGTCTTGAGTCCAACCCGGTAAGACAC
GACTTATCGCCACTGGCAGCAGCCACTGGTAACAGGATTAGCAGAGCGAGGTATGTAGGCGGTGCTACAG
AGTTCTTGAAGTGGTGGCCTAACTACGGCTACACTAGAAGAACAGTATTTGGTATCTGCGCTCTGCTGAA
GCCAGTTACCTTCGGAAAAAGAGTTGGTAGCTCTTGATCCGGCAAACAAACCACCGCTGGTAGCGGTGGT
TTTTTTGTTTGCAAGCAGCAGATTACGCGCAGAAAAAAAGGATCTCAAGAAGATCCTTTGATCTTTTCTA
CGGGGTCTGACGCTCAGTGGAACGAAAACTCACGTTAAGGGATTTTGGTCATGAGATTATCAAAAAGGAT
CTTCACCTAGATCCTTTTAAATTAAAAATGAAGTTTTAAATCAATCTAAAGTATATATGAGTAAACTTGG
TCTGACAGTTACCAATGCTTAATCAGTGAGGCACCTATCTCAGCGATCTGTCTATTTCGTTCATCCATAG
TTGCCTGACTCCCCGTCGTGTAGATAACTACGATACGGGAGGGCTTACCATCTGGCCCCAGTGCTGCAAT
GATACCGCGAGACCCACGCTCACCGGCTCCAGATTTATCAGCAATAAACCAGCCAGCCGGAAGGGCCGAG
CGCAGAAGTGGTCCTGCAACTTTATCCGCCTCCATCCAGTCTATTAATTGTTGCCGGGAAGCTAGAGTAA
GTAGTTCGCCAGTTAATAGTTTGCGCAACGTTGTTGCCATTGCTACAGGCATCGTGGTGTCACGCTCGTC
GTTTGGTATGGCTTCATTCAGCTCCGGTTCCCAACGATCAAGGCGAGTTACATGATCCCCCATGTTGTGC
AAAAAAGCGGTTAGCTCCTTCGGTCCTCCGATCGTTGTCAGAAGTAAGTTGGCCGCAGTGTTATCACTCA
TGGTTATGGCAGCACTGCATAATTCTCTTACTGTCATGCCATCCGTAAGATGCTTTTCTGTGACTGGTGA
GTACTCAACCAAGTCATTCTGAGAATAGTGTATGCGGCGACCGAGTTGCTCTTGCCCGGCGTCAATACGG
GATAATACCGCGCCACATAGCAGAACTTTAAAAGTGCTCATCATTGGAAAACGTTCTTCGGGGCGAAAAC
TCTCAAGGATCTTACCGCTGTTGAGATCCAGTTCGATGTAACCCACTCGTGCACCCAACTGATCTTCAGC
ATCTTTTACTTTCACCAGCGTTTCTGGGTGAGCAAAAACAGGAAGGCAAAATGCCGCAAAAAAGGGAATA
AGGGCGACACGGAAATGTTGAATACTCATACTCTTCCTTTTTCAATATTATTGAAGCATTTATCAGGGTT
ATTGTCTCATGAGCGGATACATATTTGAATGTATTTAGAAAAATAAACAAATAGGGGTTCCGCGCACATT
TCCCCGAAAAGTGCCACCTG
